Addgene plasmid #21787: pRY1001
Depositing lab: Richard Yu. Depositing organization: Molecular Sciences Institute. Publication: Negative feedback that improves information transmission in yeast signalling. Yu RC, Pesce CG, Colman-Lerner A, Lok L, Pincus D, Serra E, Holl M, Benjamin K, Gordon A, Brent R. Nature. 2008 Dec 11. 456(7223):755-61. 10.1038/nature07513 PubMed 19079053.
Backbone
  Vector backbone: pACL7-YFP-A206K
  Backbone size w/o insert (bp): 5700
  Vector type: Yeast Expression
  Selectable markers: LEU2
Growth in bacteria
  Bacterial resistance: Ampicillin, 100 μg/mL
  Growth temperature: 37°C
  Growth strain: DH5alpha
  Copy number: High Copy
Gene/Insert
  Gene/Insert name: CFP-Ste12 (alt names: CFP; Ste12)
  Species: S. cerevisiae (budding yeast); A. victoria
  Insert size (bp): 4254
  Mutation: contains 1000 bp UTR (Ste12 promoter) upstream of CFP-Ste12 ORF contains 3' ADH terminator from pACL7-YFP-A206K.
  GenBank ID: NC_001140
  Entrez Gene: STE12 (a.k.a. YHR084W)
  Tag / fusion protein: CFP (N terminal on insert)
  Cloning method: Restriction Enzyme; 5′ cloning site KpnI (not destroyed); 3′ cloning site NotI (not destroyed)
  Sequencing primers: 5′ n/a
Terms and licenses: Academic/Nonprofit Terms; Industry Terms: Not Available to Industry
Depositor comments: Construction was complicated; please refer to parent article's supplemental materials for details of construction. KpnI site is not unique in this plasmid.
How to cite: pRY1001 was a gift from Richard Yu (Addgene plasmid # 21787 ; http://n2t.net/addgene:21787 ; RRID:Addgene_21787)
