[The description below was written by a language model from this plasmid's Addgene catalogue record and pLannotate feature annotations shown in this document.]
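Description:
pRY1001 is a yeast expression plasmid built on the pACL7-YFP-A206K backbone, carrying a cyan fluorescent protein fusion to the Saccharomyces cerevisiae transcription factor Ste12. It is propagated in E. coli through a high-copy ColE1/pUC-type origin with ampicillin resistance (bla), and it retains pBluescript-style remnants: lac promoter/operator and lacZα fragments, flanking T3 and T7 promoters, and an f1 phage origin. Selection in yeast relies on the LEU2 auxotrophic marker, expressed from its own promoter. The feature table shows no yeast replication origin (neither 2μ nor CEN/ARS), which is consistent with an integrating design, although the record does not state this explicitly.

The payload is a roughly 4.3 kb cassette placed between KpnI and NotI sites. About 1 kb of native sequence upstream of STE12 serves as the promoter. The annotated SAM35 fragment at the start of this region probably reflects the neighbouring chromosomal gene carried along with it. This drives an Aequorea victoria-derived CFP (annotated as monomeric ECFP) fused to the N terminus of the full-length Ste12 open reading frame, followed by a short ADH1 coding remnant and the ADH1 terminator inherited from the parent vector. Using the native promoter should keep the tagged protein under STE12's own transcriptional control rather than overexpressing it.

Ste12 binds pheromone response elements and activates mating-specific genes, so the fusion allows the factor to be visualised and quantified in living cells. The associated publication concerns negative feedback and information transmission in yeast pheromone signalling. The depositor notes that construction was complicated and that the KpnI site is not unique in the plasmid.
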