Features (pLannotate 1.2.2; 24 found; start..end, strand, type, name):
     96..200     +  promoter       AmpR promoter: bla
    201..1061    +  CDS            AmpR: β-lactamase; bla; confers resistance to ampicillin, carbenicillin, and related antibiotics
   1232..1820    +  rep_origin     ori: high-copy-number ColE1/pMB1/pBR322/pUC origin of replication
   2003..2095    +  CDS            lacI (fragment): lac repressor; lacI; The lac repressor binds to the lac operator to inhibit transcription in E. coli. This inhibition can be relieved by adding lactose or isopropyl-β-D-thiogalactopyranoside (IPTG).
   2108..2129    +  protein_bind   CAP binding site: CAP binding activates transcription in the presence of cAMP. E. coli catabolite activator protein
   2144..2174    +  promoter       lac promoter: promoter for the E. coli lac operon
   2182..2198    +  protein_bind   lac operator: The lac repressor binds to the lac operator to inhibit transcription in E. coli. This inhibition can be relieved by adding lactose or isopropyl-β-D-thiogalactopyranoside (IPTG). lac repressor encoded by lacI
   2243..2261    +  promoter       T3 promoter: promoter for bacteriophage T3 RNA polymerase
   2282..2671    +  CDS            SAM35 (fragment): SAM35_YEAST - Also known as OMP85, TOB38, TOM38. Experimental evidence at protein level: Swiss-Prot protein existence level 1. Essential component of the mitochondrial outer membrane sorting assembly machinery (SAM or TOB) complex, which is required for the sorting of proteins with complicated topology, such as beta-barrel proteins, to the mitochondrial outer membrane after import by the TOM complex. From Saccharomyces cerevisiae (strain ATCC 204508 / S288c) (Baker's yeast).
   3259..3987    +  CDS            mECFP: mECFP is a basic (constitutively fluorescent) cyan fluorescent protein published in 2006, derived from Aequorea victoria.
   3997..6060    +  CDS            STE12: STE12_YEAST - Experimental evidence at protein level: Swiss-Prot protein existence level 1. Binds to the DNA sequence mediating pheromone induction (called the pheromone response element = PRE) which is found in the upstream control region of several a-, alpha- and haploid-specific genes. Involved in mating of haploids and in pseudohyphae formation in diploids. From Saccharomyces cerevisiae (strain ATCC 204508 / S288c) (Baker's yeast).
   6064..6204    +  CDS            ADH1 (fragment): ADH1_YEAST - Also known as ADC1. Experimental evidence at protein level: Swiss-Prot protein existence level 1. This isozyme preferentially catalyzes the conversion of primary unbranched alcohols to their corresponding aldehydes. Also shows activity toward secondary alcohols. From Saccharomyces cerevisiae (strain ATCC 204508 / S288c) (Baker's yeast).
   6208..6395    +  terminator     ADH1 terminator: S. cerevisiae ADH1; transcription terminator for the S. cerevisiae alcohol dehydrogenase 1 (ADH1) gene
   6534..6575    -  misc_feature   MCS (fragment): pBluescript multiple cloning site
   6584..6602    -  promoter       T7 promoter: promoter for bacteriophage T7 RNA polymerase
   6605..6762    +  CDS            lacZα (fragment): LacZα fragment of β-galactosidase; lacZ fragment
   6770..7225    +  rep_origin     f1 ori (sequence partly withheld): f1 bacteriophage origin of replication; arrow indicates direction of (+) strand synthesis
   7226..7278    -  misc_feature   bom (fragment): basis of mobility region from pBR322
   7308..7385    +  CDS            YO192_YEAST (fragment): Experimental evidence at protein level: Swiss-Prot protein existence level 1. From Saccharomyces cerevisiae (strain ATCC 204508 / S288c) (Baker's yeast).
   7525..7929    +  promoter       LEU2 promoter: S. cerevisiae LEU2
   7942..9036    +  CDS            LEU2: 3-isopropylmalate dehydrogenase, required for leucine biosynthesis; S. cerevisiae LEU2; yeast auxotrophic marker
   9398..9499    -  CDS            NFS1 (fragment): NFS1_YEAST - Also known as SPL1 From Saccharomyces cerevisiae (strain ATCC 204508 / S288c) (Baker's yeast).
   9512..9562    -  misc_feature   bom (fragment): basis of mobility region from pBR322
   9664..1       -  CDS            rop (fragment) (across the origin): Rop protein, which maintains plasmids at low copy number; rop
>Addgene plasmid #21787 | pRY1001 | depositor full sequence | sequence record 9991 | Author sequence
GACGAAAGGGCCTCGTGATACGCCTATTTTTATAGGTTAATGTCATGATAATAATGGTTTCTTAGACGTC
AGGTGGCACTTTTCGGGGAAATGTGCGCGGAACCCCTATTTGTTTATTTTTCTAAATACATTCAAATATG
TATCCGCTCATGAGACAATAACCCTGATAAATGCTTCAATAATATTGAAAAAGGAAGAGTATGAGTATTC
AACATTTCCGTGTCGCCCTTATTCCCTTTTTTGCGGCATTTTGCCTTCCTGTTTTTGCTCACCCAGAAAC
GCTGGTGAAAGTAAAAGATGCTGAAGATCAGTTGGGTGCACGAGTGGGTTACATCGAACTGGATCTCAAC
AGCGGTAAGATCCTTGAGAGTTTTCGCCCCGAAGAACGTTTTCCAATGATGAGCACTTTTAAAGTTCTGC
TATGTGGCGCGGTATTATCCCGTATTGACGCCGGGCAAGAGCAACTCGGTCGCCGCATACACTATTCTCA
GAATGACTTGGTTGAGTACTCACCAGTCACAGAAAAGCATCTTACGGATGGCATGACAGTAAGAGAATTA
TGCAGTGCTGCCATAACCATGAGTGATAACACTGCGGCCAACTTACTTCTGACAACGATCGGAGGACCGA
AGGAGCTAACCGCTTTTTTGCACAACATGGGGGATCATGTAACTCGCCTTGATCGTTGGGAACCGGAGCT
GAATGAAGCCATACCAAACGACGAGCGTGACACCACGATGCCTGTAGCAATGGCAACAACGTTGCGCAAA
CTATTAACTGGCGAACTACTTACTCTAGCTTCCCGGCAACAATTAATAGACTGGATGGAGGCGGATAAAG
TTGCAGGACCACTTCTGCGCTCGGCCCTTCCGGCTGGCTGGTTTATTGCTGATAAATCTGGAGCCGGTGA
GCGTGGGTCTCGCGGTATCATTGCAGCACTGGGGCCAGATGGTAAGCCCTCCCGTATCGTAGTTATCTAC
ACGACGGGCAGTCAGGCAACTATGGATGAACGAAATAGACAGATCGCTGAGATAGGTGCCTCACTGATTA
AGCATTGGTAACTGTCAGACCAAGTTTACTCATATATACTTTAGATTGATTTAAAACTTCATTTTTAATT
TAAAAGGATCTAGGTGAAGATCCTTTTTGATAATCTCATGACCAAAATCCCTTAACGTGAGTTTTCGTTC
CACTGAGCGTCAGACCCCGTAGAAAAGATCAAAGGATCTTCTTGAGATCCTTTTTTTCTGCGCGTAATCT
GCTGCTTGCAAACAAAAAAACCACCGCTACCAGCGGTGGTTTGTTTGCCGGATCAAGAGCTACCAACTCT
TTTTCCGAAGGTAACTGGCTTCAGCAGAGCGCAGATACCAAATACTGTCCTTCTAGTGTAGCCGTAGTTA
GGCCACCACTTCAAGAACTCTGTAGCACCGCCTACATACCTCGCTCTGCTAATCCTGTTACCAGTGGCTG
CTGCCAGTGGCGATAAGTCGTGTCTTACCGGGTTGGACTCAAGACGATAGTTACCGGATAAGGCGCAGCG
GTCGGGCTGAACGGGGGGTTCGTGCACACAGCCCAGCTTGGAGCGAACGACCTACACCGAACTGAGATAC
CTACAGCGTGAGCATTGAGAAAGCGCCACGCTTCCCGAAGGGAGAAAGGCGGACAGGTATCCGGTAAGCG
GCAGGGTCGGAACAGGAGAGCGCACGAGGGAGCTTCCAGGGGGGAACGCCTGGTATCTTTATAGTCCTGT
CGGGTTTCGCCACCTCTGACTTGAGCGTCGATTTTTGTGATGCTCGTCAGGGGGGCCGAGCCTATGGAAA
AACGCCAGCAACGCGGCCTTTTTACGGTTCCTGGCCTTTTGCTGGCCTTTTGCTCACATGTTCTTTCCTG
CGTTATCCCCTGATTCTGTGGATAACCGTATTACCGCCTTTGAGTGAGCTGATACCGCTCGCCGCAGCCG
AACGACCGAGCGCAGCGAGTCAGTGAGCGAGGAAGCGGAAGAGCGCCCAATACGCAAACCGCCTCTCCCC
GCGCGTTGGCCGATTCATTAATGCAGCTGGCACGACAGGTTTCCCGACTGGAAAGCGGGCAGTGAGCGCA
ACGCAATTAATGTGAGTTACCTCACTCATTAGGCACCCCAGGCTTTACACTTTATGCTTCCGGCTCCTAT
GTTGTGTGGAATTGTGAGCGGATAACAATTTCACACAGGAAACAGCTATGACCATGATTACGCCAAGCTC
GGAATTAACCCTCACTAAAGGGAACAAAAGCTGGGTACCGTTCGATAGTCACTCCATTGGACGTAGAAAA
CTCTTTATTACAGAAGTTGTCCGCAAAGAGTTTGAAGATATCCCTAACAAAGCGGAACAAGTTCCAGTTC
CGCCATCGAGAAATCGTCAAGAGTATGCAAGGAGTTTATCACAACCATCACAACTCCGTTAATCAAGAGC
AGGTCTTGAACGTTTTGTTCGAGAATAGCAAGCAAGTTCTTTTAGGTTTAAAAGATATGTTGAAAAGCGA
CGGGCAACCCACTTACTTACATCTGAAAATTGCAAGTTACATTCTTTGTATAACGAACGTTAAGGAACCC
ATAAAGCTAAAGACATTTGTTGAAAACGAATGTAAAGAATTGGTCCAGTTTGCACAAGACACCCTGAAGA
ACTTCGTTCAGTAATCACTTTCAAGCTGTAGTATGTAAACGATATAGATGAAGTTTTCGTGTGTATAAAT
ATATGAACTCTAGAGTGTTGCATAATTTGAAACACAGCATTTCTTTTCGGAGAGCTCGTTTCAAAATGAA
ACAAACGCCGTTGTCCGTTTTCGTCTCAATAGAAAAAGTGAAACAGATAAAAATTGTTTTAAAAGAAACG
AATTTGCAACATCTTAAGATATATCAAAACTAATACAAAACAGCCTAAAAAAGATTGAACAACTCTTCGC
GGTCAGGTCTCGACACCATAAATCGAAGTACTCGTACGCTAGTTTTCTCGCACATAGTACCACTACGTTC
CTTTTACAATTAGATTACTTCTTTTTAGTTGACTTTTTTGAGACGTTCGTGCCATTCATAAAATAGGAAA
AGATAACAGGTAAGCACTGAAGACTTGTTTTATAAGTGTCCCAAGCGAGACCTAGAGTGGATATTGATAT
TTCTCAAACAAGACTCGTCGAAGAAAACACACTTTTATAGCGGAACCGCTTTCTTTATTTGAATTGTCTT
GTTCACCAAGGGAATTCGGATCCATGGGGCGCGCCATGAGTAAAGGAGAAGAACTTTTCACTGGAGTTGT
CCCAATTCTTGTTGAATTAGATGGTGATGTTAATGGGCACAAATTTTCTGTCAGTGGAGAGGGTGAAGGT
GATGCAACATACGGAAAACTTACCCTTAAATTTATTTGCACTACTGGAAAACTACCTGTTCCATGGCCAA
CACTTGTCACTACTTTAACTTGGGGTGTTCAATGCTTTTCAAGATACCCAGATCATATGAAACGGCATGA
CTTTTTCAAGAGTGCCATGCCCGAAGGTTATGTACAGGAAAGAACTATATTTTTCAAAGATGACGGGAAC
TACAAGACACGTGCTGAAGTCAAGTTTGAAGGTGATACCCTTGTTAATAGAATCGAGTTAAAAGGTATTG
ATTTTAAAGAAGATGGAAACATTCTTGGACACAAATTGGAATACAACTATATTTCACACAATGTATACAT
CACTGCAGACAAACAAAAGAATGGAATCAAAGCTAACTTCAAAACTAGACACAACATTGAAGATGGAAGC
GTTCAACTAGCAGACCATTATCAACAAAATACTCCAATTGGCGATGGCCCTGTCCTTTTACCAGACAACC
ATTACCTGTCCACACAATCTAAACTTTCGAAAGATCCCAACGAAAAGAGAGACCACATGGTCCTTCTTGA
GTTTGTAACAGCTGCTGGGATTACACATGGCATGGGGATTACACATGGCATGGATGAACTATACAAGGCG
ATCGCTATGAAAGTCCAAATAACCAATAGTAGAACAGAGGAAATCTTAAAAGTTCAAGCTAATAATGAAA
ACGATGAAGTCAGTAAAGCTACTCCGGGCGAAGTTGAAGAATCGCTAAGGTTAATCGGCGATCTAAAATT
CTTTTTAGCCACAGCGCCGGTAAATTGGCAAGAAAACCAAATTATAAGGCGATACTATCTGAATAGTGGA
CAAGGCTTTGTCTCTTGTGTATTTTGGAACAATCTATACTATATTACAGGTACTGATATTGTCAAATGTT
GTCTTTACAGAATGCAAAAGTTTGGGAGAGAAGTAGTTCAAAAGAAAAAATTTGAAGAGGGTATTTTTTC
AGATTTAAGAAATCTCAAATGTGGTATAGATGCAACTTTAGAACAACCAAAGTCCGAATTTTTGTCGTTT
CTATTCAGAAATATGTGTCTGAAAACCCAAAAAAAGCAGAAAGTATTTTTTTGGTTCAGTGTAGCACATG
ATAAGTTGTTTGCGGATGCGTTGGAAAGAGATTTAAAAAGAGAAAGTTTGAATCAGCCTTCAACGACTAA
GCCCGTTAATGAGCCCGCCTTATCTTTTTCATATGATTCCTCATCTGATAAGCCTCTCTACGATCAGTTA
CTTCAACATTTAGATTCTAGAAGACCATCTAGTACAACAAAATCAGATAATTCGCCTCCAAAATTAGAAA
GCGAGAATTTTAAGGATAATGAGTTGGTAACAGTAACTAATCAGCCGCTTTTAGGCGTTGGCCTCATGGA
TGACGATGCGCCAGAATCCCCCTCTCAAATTAATGATTTTATTCCTCAGAAATTGATTATAGAACCCAAT
ACTCTCGAATTGAATGGTCTCACAGAAGAAACGCCTCATGACTTACCCAAGAATACCGCTAAGGGCAGAG
ACGAAGAAGATTTTCCTCTCGACTATTTTCCTGTATCTGTTGAATACCCTACGGAGGAAAATGCGTTTGA
TCCGTTCCCTCCACAGGCTTTTACGCCAGCTGCCCCTTCCATGCCTATTTCCTATGATAACGTGAATGAA
AGGGATTCTATGCCCGTTAATTCTCTTCTTAATAGATACCCCTATCAGTTATCAGTGGCACCCACTTTCC
CAGTGCCACCATCATCATCGAGGCAACATTTTATGACAAATCGGGATTTTTATTCATCTAACAATAACAA
GGAAAAATTGGTATCTCCTAGCGACCCTACCAGCTACATGAAGTATGACGAACCAGTTATGGATTTTGAT
GAATCTCGGCCAAATGAAAACTGTACAAATGCAAAATCTCACAACTCTGGCCAGCAAACTAAACAACACC
AATTATATTCTAACAACTTCCAGCAATCTTACCCAAACGGAATGGTTCCAGGATACTACCCAAAAATGCC
GTATAATCCCATGGGGGGGGATCCTCTACTCGATCAAGCCTTTTATGGCGCGGACGATTTTTTCTTTCCA
CCAGAAGGATGTGATAACAATATGCTGTATCCACAAACTGCAACTTCATGGAATGTTTTGCCCCCTCAAG
CTATGCAACCAGCTCCAACCTATGTTGGGAGACCATACACACCGAATTATAGATCGACACCAGGTTCCGC
GATGTTCCCATACATGCAAAGTTCAAATTCCATGCAGTGGAACACTGCTGTTTCACCTTATAGTTCGAGA
GCACCATCTACAACTGCTAAAAACTATCCTCCTAGCACATTTTATTCTCAAAATATAAATCAATACCCAC
GGCGAAGAACTGTGGGAATGAAGTCTTCACAAGGAAATGTTCCAACAGGTAATAAACAATCTGTGGGCAA
GTCTGCAAAAATTTCAAAGCCTCTACATATTAAGACAAGTGCTTATCAGAAGCAATACAAAATCAACTTG
GAAACGAAAGCCAGGCCAAGTGCTGGTGACGAAGATTCTGCTCATCCTGATAAGAACAAAGAAATTTCGA
TGCCTACTCCGGATTCCAATACTTTGGTGGTCCAGTCAGAAGAAGGTGGAGCTCATTCACTTGAGGTAGA
TACCAATCGAAGGTCCGATAAAAACCTTCCAGATGCAACCTGAACTCGAGAAGCTTTGGACTTCTTCGCC
AGAGGTTTGGTCAAGTCTCCAATCAAGGTTGTCGGCTTGTCTACCTTGCCAGAAATTTACGAAAAGATGG
AAAAGGGTCAAATCGTTGGTAGATACGTTGTTGACACTTCTAAATAAGCGAATTTCTTATGATTTATGAT
TTTTATTATTAAATAAGTTATAAAAAAAATAAGTGTATACAAATTTTAAAGTGACTCTTAGGTTTTAAAA
CGAAAATTCTTGTTCTTGAGTAACTCTTTCCTGTAGGTCAGGTTGCTTTCTCAGGTATAGCATGAGGTCG
CTCTTATTGACCACACCTCTACCGGCATGCCGAGCAAATGCCTGCAAATCGCTCCCCATTTCACCCAATT
GTAGATATGCTAACTCCAGCAATGAGTTGATGAATCTCGGTGTGTATTTTATGTCCTCAGAGGACAACAC
CTGTTGTAATCGTTCTTCCACACGGATCCACTAGTTCTAGAGCGGCCGCCACCGCGGTGGAGCTCCAATT
CGCCCTATAGTGAGTCGTATTACAATTCACTGGCCGTCGTTTTACAACGTCGTGACTGGGAAAACCCTGG
CGTTACCCAACTTAATCGCCTTGCAGCACATCCCCCCTTCGCCAGCTGGCGTAATAGCGAAGAGGCCCGC
ACCGATCGCCCTTCCCAACAGTTGCGCAGCCTGAATGGCGAATGGCGCG
[124 nt withheld, positions 6770-6893]
C
[91 nt withheld, positions 6895-6985]
A
[49 nt withheld, positions 6987-7035]
CCTTTGACGTTGGAGTCCACGTTCTTT
[37 nt withheld, positions 7063-7099]
ACCCTATCTCGGTCTATTCTTTTGATTTATAAGGGATTTTGCCGATTTCGGCCTATTGGTTAAAAAATGA
GCTGATTTAACAAAAATTTAACGCGAATTTTAACAAAATATTAACGTTTACAATTTCCTGATGCGGTATT
TTCTCCTTACGCATCTGTGCGGTATTTCACACCGCATATCGACGGTCGAGGAGAACTTCTAGTATATCCA
CATACCTAATATTATTGCCTTATTAAAAATGGAATCCCAACAATTACATCAAAATCCACATTCTCTTCAA
AATCAATTGTCCTGTACTTCCTTGTTCATGTGTGTTCAAAAACGTTATATTTATAGGATAATTATACTCT
ATTTCTCAACAAGTAATTGGTTGTTTGGCCGAGCGGTCTAAGGCGCCTGATTCAAGAAATATCTTGACCG
CAGTTAACTGTGGGAATACTCAGGTATCGTAAGATGCAAGAGTTCGAATCTCTTAGCAACCATTATTTTT
TTCCTCAACATAACGAGAACACACAGGGGCGCTATCGCACAGAATCAAATTCGATGACTGGAAATTTTTT
GTTAATTTCAGAGGTCGCCTGACGCATATACCTTTTTCAACTGAAAAATTGGGAGAAAAAGGAAAGGTGA
GAGGCCGGAACCGGCTTTTCATATAGAATAGAGAAGCGTTCATGACTAAATGCTTGCATCACAATACTTG
AAGTTGACAATATTATTTAAGGACCTATTGTTTTTTCCAATAGGTGGTTAGCAATCGTCTTACTTTCTAA
CTTTTCTTACCTTTTACATTTCAGCAATATATATATATATTTCAAGGATATACCATTCTAATGTCTGCCC
CTATGTCTGCCCCTAAGAAGATCGTCGTTTTGCCAGGTGACCACGTTGGTCAAGAAATCACAGCCGAAGC
CATTAAGGTTCTTAAAGCTATTTCTGATGTTCGTTCCAATGTCAAGTTCGATTTCGAAAATCATTTAATT
GGTGGTGCTGCTATCGATGCTACAGGTGTCCCACTTCCAGATGAGGCGCTGGAAGCCTCCAAGAAGGTTG
ATGCCGTTTTGTTAGGTGCTGTGGCTGGTCCTAAATGGGGTACCGGTAGTGTTAGACCTGAACAAGGTTT
ACTAAAAATCCGTAAAGAACTTCAATTGTACGCCAACTTAAGACCATGTAACTTTGCATCCGACTCTCTT
TTAGACTTATCTCCAATCAAGCCACAATTTGCTAAAGGTACTGACTTCGTTGTTGTCAGAGAATTAGTGG
GAGGTATTTACTTTGGTAAGAGAAAGGAAGACGATGGTGATGGTGTCGCTTGGGATAGTGAACAATACAC
CGTTCCAGAAGTGCAAAGAATCACAAGAATGGCCGCTTTCATGGCCCTACAACATGAGCCACCATTGCCT
ATTTGGTCCTTGGATAAAGCTAATCTTTTGGCCTCTTCAAGATTATGGAGAAAAACTGTGGAGGAAACCA
TCAAGAACGAATTCCCTACATTGAAGGTTCAACATCAATTGATTGATTCTGCCGCCATGATCCTAGTTAA
GAACCCAACCCACCTAAATGGTATTATAATCACCAGCAACATGTTTGGTGATATCATCTCCGATGAAGCC
TCCGTTATCCCAGGTTCCTTGGGTTTGTTGCCATCTGCGTCCTTGGCCTCTTTGCCAGACAAGAACACCG
CATTTGGTTTGTACGAACCATGCCACGGTTCTGCTCCAGATTTGCCAAAGAATAAGGTTGACCCTATCGC
CACTATCTTGTCTGCTGCAATGATGTTGAAATTGTCATTGAACTTGCCTGAAGAAGGTAAGGCCATTGAA
GATGCAGTTAAAAAGGTTTTGGATGCAGGTATCAGAACTGGTGATTTAGGTGGTTCCAACAGTACCACCG
AAGTCGGTGATGCTGTCGCCGAAGAAGTTAAGAAAATCCTTGCTTAAAAAGATTCTCTTTTTTTATGATA
TTTGTACATAAACTTTATAAATGAAATTCATAATAGAAACGACACGAAATTACAAAATGGAATATGTTCA
TAGGGTAGACGAAACTATATACGCAATCTACATACATTTATCAAGAAGGAGAAAAAGGAGGATAGTAAAG
GAATACAGGTAAGCAAATTGATACTAATGGCTCAACGTGATAAGGAAAAAGAATTGCACTTTAACATTAA
TATTGACAAGGAGGAGGGCACCACACAAAAAGTTAGGTGTAACAGAAAATCATGAAACTACGATTCCTAA
TTTGATATTGGAGGATTTTCTCTAAAAAAAAAAAAATACAACAAATAAAAAACACTCAATGACCTGACCA
TTTGATGGAGTTTAAGTCAATACCTTCTTGAAGCATTTCCCATAATGGTGAAAGTTCCCTCAAGAATTTT
ACTCTGTCAGAAACGGCCTTACGACGTAGTCGATATGGTGCACTCTCAGTACAATCTGCTCTGATGCCGC
ATAGTTAAGCCAGCCCCGACACCCGCCAACACCCGCTGACGCGCCCTGACGGGCTTGTCTGCTCCCGGCA
TCCGCTTACAGACAAGCTGTGACCGTCTCCGGGAGCTGCATGTGTCAGAGGTTTTCACCGTCATCACCGA
AACGCGCGA
