>Addgene plasmid #21787 | pRY1001 | addgene partial sequence | sequence record 27553 | 21787 with ySte12-R (GATCGCCGATTAACCTTAGC)
CTGACTTCATCGTTTTCATTATTAGCTTGAACTTTTAAGATTTCCTCTGTTCTACTATTGGTTATTTGGA
CTTTCATAGCGATCGCCTTGTATAGTTCATCCATGCCATGTGTAATCCCAGCAGCTGTTACAAACTCAAG
AAGGACCATGTGGTCTCTCTTTTCGTTGGGATCTTTCGAAAGGGCAGATTGTGTGGACAGGTAATGGTTG
TCTGGTAAAAGGACAGGGCCATCGCCAATTGGAGTATTTTGTTGATAATGGTCTGCTAGTTGAACGCTTC
CATCTTCAATGTTGTGTCTAGTTTTGAAGTTAGCTTTGATTCCATTCTTTTGTTTGTCTGCAGTGATGTA
TACATTGTGTGAAATATAGTTGTATTCCAATTTGTGTCCAAGAATGTTTCCATCTTCTTTAAAATCAATA
CCTTTTAACTCGATTCTATTAACAAGGGTATCACCTTCAAACTTGACTTCAGCACGTGTCTTGTAGTTCC
CGTCATCTTTGAAAAATATAGTTCTTTCCTGTACATAACCTTCGGGCATGGCACTCTTGAAAAAGTCATG
CCGTTTCATATGATCTGGGTATCTTGAAAAGCATTGAACACCCCAAGTTAAAGTAGTGACAAGTGTTGGC
CATGGAACAGGTAGTTTTCCAGTAGTGCAAATAAATTTAAGGGTAAGTTTTCCGTATGTTGCATCACCTT
CACCCTCTCCACTGACAGAAAATTGTGCCATTAACATCACCATCTAATTCAACAAGATTGGGACACCC
