>Addgene plasmid #21787 | pRY1001 | addgene partial sequence | sequence record 27554 | 21787 with GFP-F
TATCAGGCGATCGCTATGAAAGTCCAAATAACCAATAGTAGAACAGAGGAAATCTTAAAAGTTCAAGCTA
ATAATGAAAACGATGAAGTCAGTAAAGCTACTCCGGGCGAAGTTGAAGAATCGCTAAGGTTAATCGGCGA
TCTAAAATTCTTTTTAGCCACAGCGCCGGTAAATTGGCAAGAAAACCAAATTATAAGGCGATACTATCTG
AATAGTGGACAAGGCTTTGTCTCTTGTGTATTTTGGAACAATCTATACTATATTACAGGTACTGATATTG
TCAAATGTTGTCTTTACAGAATGCAAAAGTTTGGGAGAGAAGTAGTTCAAAAGAAAAAATTTGAAGAGGG
TATTTTTTCAGATTTAAGAAATCTCAAATGTGGTATAGATGCAACTTTAGAACAACCAAAGTCCGAATTT
TTGTCGTTTCTATTCAGAAATATGTGTCTGAAAACCCAAAAAAAGCAGAAAGTATTTTTTTGGTTCAGTG
TAGCACATGATAAGTTGTTTGCGGATGCGTTGGAAAGAGATTTAAAAAGAGAAAGTTTGAATCAGCCTTC
AACGACTAAGCCCGTTAATGAGCCCGCCTTATCTTTTTC
